>Addgene plasmid #232513 | pBEL2864 | addgene full sequence | sequence record 464723 | Addgene NGS Result
CACGATCATGCGCACCCGTGGCCAGGACCCAACGCTGCCCGAGATCTCGATCCCGCGAAATTAATACGAC
TCACTATAGGGAGACCACAACGGTTTCCCTCTAGAAATAATTTTGTTTAACTTTAAGAAGGAGATATACA
TATGGCTCTTAACACACCACAAATTACGCCGACAAAAAAGATAACAGTGAGGGCAATCGGCGAGGAACTG
CCGCGTGGTGATTACCAACGTTGCCCGCAATGTGACATGCTGTTTAGCCTGCCCGAGATAAATTCTCATC
AAAGTGCCTATTGTCCGCGCTGTCAGGCAAAAATTCGTGACGGGCGCGACTGGTCGCTAACGCGCCTGGC
GGCAATGGCCTTCACCATGCTGTTGCTTATGCCGTTTGCCTGGGGCGAACCGCTGTTGCATATCTGGCTG
TTAGGCATTCGTATTGACGCCAACGTTATGCAAGGCATCTGGCAAATGACCAAACAGGGCGATGCGATAA
CGGGGTCGATGGTCTTTTTCTCTGTTATTGGTGCCCCGCTCATTCTGGTGACCTCCATAGCTTATTTATG
GTTTGGTAACCGACTGGGAATGAATTTACGTCCGGTACTGCTGATGCTTGAGCGACTTAAAGAGTGGGTA
ATGCTCGATATCTACCTGGTCGGCATTGGCGTTGCTTCTATAAAGGTACAGGATTATGCCCATATCCAGG
CTGGTGTCGGCTTGTTCTCTTTTGTGGCGTTGGTGATTTTAACGACGGTGACGTTGTCACATCTTAATGT
CGAAGAACTGTGGGAGCGATTTTATCCGCAGCGCCCCGCTTGATTTGTTTAACTTTAAGAAGGAGATATA
CATATGACGCGTAGGGACGAGAAACTTCGTGTCTGCCTAGGGTGCCATTTTACCGGCTATCCAGATCAGC
GTGGTCGCTGCCCGCGTTGCCATATCCCGCTACGCCTGCGTCGCCGTCATAGTCTGCAAAAATCTTGGGC
GGCGCTGTTAGCGTCAATCGTTTTATTGTTACCTGCCAACCTGTTGCCTATTTCTATCATTTATCTGAAC
GGAGGACGGCAGGAAGATACAATTCTTTCCGGAATTATGTCGCTGGCAAGTAGCAACATTGCGGTTGCAG
GAATCGTGTTTATCGCCAGTATTCTGGTCCCGTTTACTAAAGTGATCGTCATGTTCACTTTACTGTTGAG
CATTCATTTTAAATCTCAGCAAGGTTTACGCACACGCATTCTGTTACTGCGGATGGTGACCTGGATTGGT
CGCTGGTCGATGCTCGACCTGTTTGTCATATCTTTAACCATGTCGCTGATTAATCGCGATCAGATCCTCG
CTTTTACTATGGGACCGGCTGCGTTTTATTTCGGCGCAGCGGTAATTTTGACTATTCTTGCTGTGGAATG
GCTGGACAGCCGCTTACTTTGGGATGCACATGAGTCAGGAAACGCCCGCTTCGACGACTGAAGCGCAGAT
TAAAAATAAACGCCGTATCTCACCTTTCTGGCTGCTGCCGTTCATCGCGCTAATGATTGCCAGTTGGCTG
ATTTGGGACAGTTATCAGGACCGGGGTAATACCGTCACCATCGACTTTATGTCGGCGGATGGTATTGTTC
CAGGCCGTACGCCTGTTCGTTATCAGGGCGTTGAAGTCGGAACAGTGCAGGACATCAGCCTCAGCGACGA
TCTTCGTAAGATTGAAGTCAAGGTCAGCATCAAGTCCGATATGAAAGATGCGCTGCGCGAAGAGACTCAG
TTCTGGCTGGTGACGCCAAAAGCATCGTTGGCAGGTGTCTCCGGGCTGGACGCCCTCGTCGGTGGGAACT
ATATCGGCATGATGCCCGGGAAAGGTAAAGAGCAGGATCACTTTGTCGCACTCGATACCCAACCGAAATA
TCGGCTGGACAATGGCGATCTGATGATCCACCTGCAAGCCCCCGATCTCGGTTCGCTGAACAGCGGTTCA
TTGGTCTATTTCCGCAAGATCCCGGTGGGAAAAGTCTACGACTATGCCATCAATCCCAACAAGCAAGGCG
TGGTGATTGATGTCCTGATCGAGCGGCGTTTTACCGATCTGGTGAAAAAAGGTAGCCGTTTCTGGAACGT
TTCCGGCGTTGATGCCAACGTCAGTATCAGTGGCGCGAAGGTGAAACTGGAAAGCTTGGCGGCACTGGTT
AACGGTGCGATTGCCTTCGATTCACCAGAAGAGTCGAAACCTGCCGAGGCGGAAGATACCTTTGGTCTGT
ATGAAGATCTGGCCCACAGCCAGCGTGGCGTAATAATAAAACTGGAACTGCCGAGTGGGGCCGGATTAAC
CGCCGACTCGACGCCGTTAATGTATCAGGGGCTGGAAGTCGGACAGCTGACTAAACTGGATTTAAATCCT
GGTGGTAAAGTCACAGGGGAAATGACCGTTGATCCCAGCGTCGTTACCCTGCTTCGTGAAAATACCCGCA
TCGAATTACGCAACCCGAAATTATCCCTTAGCGATGCTAATCTCAGCGCCCTGCTGACCGGCAAAACCTT
CGAGCTGGTGCCCGGCGATGGCGAGCCACGCAAAGAATTCGTTGTTGTGCCAGGCGAAAAAGCACTGCTG
CATGAACCTGATGTTCTGACGCTGACCCTGACCGCGCCGGAAAGTTACGGTATTGATGCGGGTCAGCCGC
TCATTCTTCACGGCGTGCAGGTAGGCCAGGTTATCGATCGTAAACTCACCAGCAAAGGCGTCACCTTTAC
CGTCGCCATCGAGCCTCAGCATCGCGAACTGGTAAAAGGCGATAGCAAATTTGTCGTCAACAGCCGTGTC
GATGTGAAGGTGGGGCTGGATGGCGTTGAGTTTCTCGGTGCCAGCGCCTCAGAATGGATCAATGGCGGGA
TCCGTATTCTGCCGGGCGATAAAGGTGAGATGAAAGCCAGCTATCCACTGTATGCCAATTTGGAAAAAGC
GCTGGAGAACAGCCTTAGCGATTTACCCACCACAACCGTGAGTTTGAGTGCAGAGACGCTGCCGGATGTG
CAGGCAGGATCGGTAGTGCTGTACCGTAAATTTGAAGTTGGTGAAGTGATTACCGTGCGTCCGCGAGCTA
ACGCGTTTGACATCGATCTGCATATTAAGCCGGAGTATCGCAACCTTCTGACCAGCAATAGCGTGTTCTG
GGCAGAAGGCGGGGCGAAAGTTCAGCTGAATGGTAGTGGTCTGACCGTACAGGCATCCCCGCTCTCCAGA
GCTCTAAAGGGAGCCATTAGCTTCGACAACCTCAGCGGTGCCAGCGCCAGTCAGCGTAAAGGCGATAAGC
GTATTCTGTATGCTTCCGAAACAGCGGCCCGTGCGGTTGGCGGGCAGATTACGCTTCACGCTTTCGATGC
CGGAAAACTGGCGGTCGGGATGCCAATTCGCTATCTCGGTATTGACATCGGGCAAATCCAGACGCTGGAT
CTGATTACCGCACGCAATGAAGTACAGGCAAAGGCGGTACTTTACCCGGAATATGTCCAGACCTTTGCTC
GCGGTGGTACGCGCTTCTCAGTGGTCACACCGCAAATTTCGGCAGCTGGCGTTGAGCATCTTGATACTAT
CCTCCAGCCGTATATCAACGTCGAACCAGGCCGGGGCAATCCTCGCCGCGACTTTGAATTACAAGAGGCC
ACCATTACTGATTCGCGGTACCTGGATGGCTTAAGCATTATTGTTGAAGCGCCGGAAGCCGGTTCGTTAG
GCATCGGTACGCCTGTGCTGTTCCGTGGTCTGGAAGTCGGTACGGTTACAGGAATGACGCTGGGGACATT
GTCAGATCGCGTGATGATTGCGATGCGCATCAGTAAACGCTATCAACACCTGGTGCGTAACAATTCCGTC
TTCTGGTTGGCATCGGGTTACAGTCTGGACTTTGGTCTGACGGGCGGCGTAGTGAAAACCGGCACCTTTA
ACCAGTTTATCCGTGGCGGCATCGCCTTCGCCACGCCTCCGGGTACGCCACTGGCACCGAAAGCCCAGGA
AGGCAAACACTTCCTGTTGCAGGAAAGTGAACCGAAAGAGTGGCGTGAATGGGGAACTGCGCTTCCCAAA
TAATGCCCACCTCGAGCAGATCCGGCTGCTAACAAAGCCCGAAAGGAAGCTGAGTTGGCTGCTGCCACCG
CTGAGCAATAACTAGCATAACCCCTTGGGGCCTCTAAACGGGTCTTGAGGGGTTTTTTGCTGAAAGGAGG
AACTATATCCGGATAATTCTTGAAGACGAAAGGGCCTCGTGATACGCCTATTTTTATAGGTTAATGTCAT
GATAATAATGGTTTCTTAGACGTCAGGTGGCACTTTTCGGGGAAATGTGCGCGGAACCCCTATTTGTTTA
TTTTTCTAAATACATTCAAATATGTATCCGCTCATGAGACAATAACCCTGATAAATGCTTCAATAATATT
GAAAAAGGAAGAGTATGAGTATTCAACATTTCCGTGTCGCCCTTATTCCCTTTTTTGCGGCATTTTGCCT
TCCTGTTTTTGCTCACCCAGAAACGCTGGTGAAAGTAAAAGATGCTGAAGATCAGTTGGGTGCACGAGTG
GGTTACATCGAACTGGATCTCAACAGCGGTAAGATCCTTGAGAGTTTTCGCCCCGAAGAACGTTTTCCAA
TGATGAGCACTTTTAAAGTTCTGCTATGTGGCGCGGTATTATCCCGTGTTGACGCCGGGCAAGAGCAACT
CGGTCGCCGCATACACTATTCTCAGAATGACTTGGTTGAGTACTCACCAGTCACAGAAAAGCATCTTACG
GATGGCATGACAGTAAGAGAATTATGCAGTGCTGCCATAACCATGAGTGATAACACTGCGGCCAACTTAC
TTCTGACAACGATCGGAGGACCGAAGGAGCTAACCGCTTTTTTGCACAACATGGGGGATCATGTAACTCG
CCTTGATCGTTGGGAACCGGAGCTGAATGAAGCCATACCAAACGACGAGCGTGACACCACGATGCCTGCA
GCAATGGCAACAACGTTGCGCAAACTATTAACTGGCGAACTACTTACTCTAGCTTCCCGGCAACAATTAA
TAGACTGGATGGAGGCGGATAAAGTTGCAGGACCACTTCTGCGCTCGGCCCTTCCGGCTGGCTGGTTTAT
TGCTGATAAATCTGGAGCCGGTGAGCGTGGGTCTCGCGGTATCATTGCAGCACTGGGGCCAGATGGTAAG
CCCTCCCGTATCGTAGTTATCTACACGACGGGGAGTCAGGCAACTATGGATGAACGAAATAGACAGATCG
CTGAGATAGGTGCCTCACTGATTAAGCATTGGTAACTGTCAGACCAAGTTTACTCATATATACTTTAGAT
TGATTTAAAACTTCATTTTTAATTTAAAAGGATCTAGGTGAAGATCCTTTTTGATAATCTCATGACCAAA
ATCCCTTAACGTGAGTTTTCGTTCCACTGAGCGTCAGACCCCGTAGAAAAGATCAAAGGATCTTCTTGAG
ATCCTTTTTTTCTGCGCGTAATCTGCTGCTTGCAAACAAAAAAACCACCGCTACCAGCGGTGGTTTGTTT
GCCGGATCAAGAGCTACCAACTCTTTTTCCGAAGGTAACTGGCTTCAGCAGAGCGCAGATACCAAATACT
GTCCTTCTAGTGTAGCCGTAGTTAGGCCACCACTTCAAGAACTCTGTAGCACCGCCTACATACCTCGCTC
TGCTAATCCTGTTACCAGTGGCTGCTGCCAGTGGCGATAAGTCGTGTCTTACCGGGTTGGACTCAAGACG
ATAGTTACCGGATAAGGCGCAGCGGTCGGGCTGAACGGGGGGTTCGTGCACACAGCCCAGCTTGGAGCGA
ACGACCTACACCGAACTGAGATACCTACAGCGTGAGCTATGAGAAAGCGCCACGCTTCCCGAAGGGAGAA
AGGCGGACAGGTATCCGGTAAGCGGCAGGGTCGGAACAGGAGAGCGCACGAGGGAGCTTCCAGGGGGAAA
CGCCTGGTATCTTTATAGTCCTGTCGGGTTTCGCCACCTCTGACTTGAGCGTCGATTTTTGTGATGCTCG
TCAGGGGGGCGGAGCCTATGGAAAAACGCCAGCAACGCGGCCTTTTTACGGTTCCTGGCCTTTTGCTGGC
CTTTTGCTCACATGTTCTTTCCTGCGTTATCCCCTGATTCTGTGGATAACCGTATTACCGCCTTTGAGTG
AGCTGATACCGCTCGCCGCAGCCGAACGACCGAGCGCAGCGAGTCAGTGAGCGAGGAAGCGGAAGAGCGC
CTGATGCGGTATTTTCTCCTTACGCATCTGTGCGGTATTTCACACCGCAATGGTGCACTCTCAGTACAAT
CTGCTCTGATGCCGCATAGTTAAGCCAGTATACACTCCGCTATCGCTACGTGACTGGGTCATGGCTGCGC
CCCGACACCCGCCAACACCCGCTGACGCGCCCTGACGGGCTTGTCTGCTCCCGGCATCCGCTTACAGACA
AGCTGTGACCGTCTCCGGGAGCTGCATGTGTCAGAGGTTTTCACCGTCATCACCGAAACGCGCGAGGCAG
CTGCGGTAAAGCTCATCAGCGTGGTCGTGAAGCGATTCACAGATGTCTGCCTGTTCATCCGCGTCCAGCT
CGTTGAGTTTCTCCAGAAGCGTTAATGTCTGGCTTCTGATAAAGCGGGCCATGTTAAGGGCGGTTTTTTC
CTGTTTGGTCACTGATGCCTCCGTGTAAGGGGGATTTCTGTTCATGGGGGTAATGATACCGATGAAACGA
GAGAGGATGCTCACGATACGGGTTACTGATGATGAACATGCCCGGTTACTGGAACGTTGTGAGGGTAAAC
AACTGGCGGTATGGATGCGGCGGGACCAGAGAAAAATCACTCAGGGTCAATGCCAGCGCTTCGTTAATAC
AGATGTAGGTGTTCCACAGGGTAGCCAGCAGCATCCTGCGATGCAGATCCGGAACATAATGGTGCAGGGC
GCTGACTTCCGCGTTTCCAGACTTTACGAAACACGGAAACCGAAGACCATTCATGTTGTTGCTCAGGTCG
CAGACGTTTTGCAGCAGCAGTCGCTTCACGTTCGCTCGCGTATCGGTGATTCATTCTGCTAACCAGTAAG
GCAACCCCGCCAGCCTAGCCGGGTCCTCAACGACAGGAG
Features (pLannotate 1.2.2; 12 found; start..end, strand, type, name):
     62..80      +  promoter       T7 promoter: promoter for bacteriophage T7 RNA polymerase
    112..134     +  RBS            RBS: efficient ribosome binding site from bacteriophage T7 gene 10 (Olins and Rangwala, 1989)
    142..1458    +  CDS            yebS: YEBS_ECOLI - Experimental evidence at protein level: Swiss-Prot protein existence level 1. Component of a transport pathway that contributes to membrane integrity. From Escherichia coli (strain K12).
   1430..4060    +  CDS            yebT: YEBT_ECOLI - Experimental evidence at protein level: Swiss-Prot protein existence level 1. Component of a transport pathway that contributes to membrane integrity (PubMed:27795327). May directly span the intermembrane space, facilitating the transport of substrates across the periplasm (Probable). From Escherichia coli (strain K12).
   4085..4134    +  CDS            SET1 (fragment): solubility-enhancement tag derived from T7 phage gene 10B
   4142..4189    +  terminator     T7 terminator: transcription terminator for bacteriophage T7 RNA polymerase
   4320..4424    +  promoter       AmpR promoter: bla
   4425..5285    +  CDS            AmpR: β-lactamase; bla; confers resistance to ampicillin, carbenicillin, and related antibiotics
   5456..6044    +  rep_origin     ori: high-copy-number ColE1/pMB1/pBR322/pUC origin of replication
   6230..6369    -  misc_feature   bom: basis of mobility region from pBR322
   6471..6662    -  CDS            rop: Rop protein, which maintains plasmids at low copy number; rop
   6679..7059    +  CDS            YPB1_ECOLX: Protein predicted: Swiss-Prot protein existence level 4. From Escherichia coli.
