[The description below was written by a language model from this plasmid's Addgene catalogue record and pLannotate feature annotations shown in this document.]
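Description:
pBEL2864 is a 7,109 nt bacterial expression plasmid built on the pET17b backbone that carries the E. coli letAB (yebST) operon for genetic complementation experiments. It is propagated in E. coli under ampicillin selection, provided by a β-lactamase gene with its own promoter. Replication depends on a ColE1/pMB1-type origin. The backbone also retains the pBR322 bom region and the rop gene, which restrains copy number, consistent with the catalogue's low-copy designation. A short predicted open reading frame of backbone origin is annotated near rop and has no stated role.

The payload sits between a T7 promoter with the phage gene 10 ribosome binding site and a T7 terminator. The letA (yebS) and letB (yebT) coding sequences are arranged in tandem, and their annotated coordinates overlap slightly, which suggests the native operon junction was kept, although the record does not say so. LetA is a "Cys-light" variant: the record lists C124S in the first half of the protein (residues 1–223) and C266S and C343D in the second half (residues 224–427), while no changes to LetB are recorded. A small fragment annotated as a T7 gene 10B-derived tag lies just downstream of letB. It is probably residual vector sequence, and no tag is described in the record.

LetA and LetB are annotated as components of a transport pathway that contributes to membrane integrity, with LetB possibly spanning the periplasm. The stated use is to test whether cysteine-depleted LetA, co-expressed with LetB, still complements function. The record does not say what the Cys-light background is used for beyond this.
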