Addgene plasmid #232513: pBEL2864
Purpose: Genetic complementation plasmid of Cys-light LetA with LetB
Depositing lab: Gira Bhabha & Damian Ekiert. Depositing organization: Johns Hopkins University and School of Medicine. Publication: LetA defines a structurally distinct transporter family. Santarossa CC, Li Y, Yousef S, Hasdemir HS, Rodriguez CC, Haase MAB, Baek M, Coudray N, Pavek JG, Focke KN, Silverberg AL, Bautista C, Yeh JT, Marty MT, Baker D, Tajkhorshid E, Ekiert DC, Bhabha G. Nature. 2026 Jan 21. doi: 10.1038/s41586-025-09990-0. PubMed 41565823.
Backbone
  Vector backbone: pET17b
  Vector type: Bacterial Expression
Growth in bacteria
  Bacterial resistance: Ampicillin, 100 μg/mL
  Growth temperature: 37°C
  Growth strain: DH5alpha
  Copy number: Low Copy
Gene/Insert
  Gene/Insert name: YebST (alt name: LetAB)
  Species: E. coli
  Mutation: [LetA1(1-223, C124S)]-[LetA2(224-427,C266S, C343D)]
  Entrez Gene: letA (a.k.a. b1833, ECK1832, yebS); letB (a.k.a. b1834, ECK1833, yebT)
  Promoter: T7
  Cloning method: Gibson Cloning
Terms and licenses: Academic/Nonprofit Terms; Industry Terms: Not Available to Industry
Depositor comments: Please visit https://doi.org/10.1101/2025.03.21.644421 for bioRxiv preprint.
How to cite: pBEL2864 was a gift from Gira Bhabha & Damian Ekiert (Addgene plasmid # 232513 ; http://n2t.net/addgene:232513 ; RRID:Addgene_232513)
